Addgene plasmid #240244: pHIV-IL13-TetCoil
Purpose: Lentiviral transfer plasmid encoding IL13 on tetrameric coiled coil
Depositing lab: Michael Birnbaum. Depositing organization: Massachusetts Institute of Technology. Publication: Antigen identification and high-throughput interaction mapping by reprogramming viral entry. Dobson CS, Reich AN, Gaglione S, Smith BE, Kim EJ, Dong J, Ronsard L, Okonkwo V, Lingwood D, Dougan M, Dougan SK, Birnbaum ME. Nat Methods. 2022 Apr;19(4):449-460. doi: 10.1038/s41592-022-01436-z. Epub 2022 Apr 8. PubMed 35396484.
Backbone
  Vector backbone: pHIV
  Total vector size (bp): 8920
  Vector type: Mammalian Expression, Lentiviral
Growth in bacteria
  Bacterial resistance: Ampicillin, 100 μg/mL
  Growth temperature: 30°C
  Growth strain: NEB Stable
  Copy number: High Copy
Gene/Insert
  Gene/Insert name: IL-13
  Species: H. sapiens (human)
  Insert size (bp): 663
  GenBank ID: 3596
  Entrez Gene: IL13 (a.k.a. IL-13, P600)
  Promoter: EF1a
  Tag / fusion protein: HA (C terminal on insert); EGFP (C terminal on insert)
  Cloning method: Gibson Cloning
  Sequencing primers: 5′ AGCGGCCGCTGAGTTAACTATTCTAGA
Terms and licenses: Academic/Nonprofit Terms; Industry Terms: Not Available to Industry
How to cite: pHIV-IL13-TetCoil was a gift from Michael Birnbaum (Addgene plasmid # 240244 ; http://n2t.net/addgene:240244 ; RRID:Addgene_240244)
