[The description below was written by a language model from this plasmid's Addgene catalogue record and pLannotate feature annotations shown in this document.]
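Description:
pHIV-IL13-TetCoil is an 8,920 bp lentiviral transfer plasmid built on the pHIV backbone for mammalian expression of human IL-13 displayed on a tetrameric coiled coil. It is propagated in bacteria through a high-copy ColE1/pUC-type origin and selected with ampicillin via the β-lactamase gene. The viral portion follows a typical HIV-1 transfer vector layout. A CMV enhancer/promoter sits upstream of a truncated 5' LTR and drives genomic RNA production in packaging cells. It is followed by the Ψ packaging signal with a partial gag sequence, the Rev response element for Rev-dependent nuclear export, and the cPPT/CTS. A WPRE downstream of the payload enhances transcript expression. The 3' end is annotated as a second truncated LTR preceded by a nef fragment.

The payload is driven by the constitutive EF-1α promoter. The annotated reading frame begins with a short fragment matching a mouse immunoglobulin kappa chain, most likely serving as a secretion leader. The mature IL13 coding region follows, and further downstream there is a PDGFRβ transmembrane domain fragment that would anchor the protein at the cell membrane. The unannotated gap between IL13 and the transmembrane segment presumably holds the coiled-coil module and the HA tag listed in the catalogue, although neither was called in the feature table. The catalogue lists EGFP as a C-terminal fusion, but the annotation shows it downstream of an EMCV IRES. It is therefore translated separately from the same transcript, as a fluorescent marker of transfected or transduced cells. The record links the plasmid to work on reprogramming viral entry for antigen identification and interaction mapping, which is consistent with presenting multimerised IL-13 as a surface ligand.
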