Features (pLannotate 1.2.2; 22 found; start..end, strand, type, name):
     65..165     -  CDS            Rev (fragment): human immunodeficiency virus 1 (HIV-1) Rev protein; rev; enhances nuclear export of unspliced and incompletely spliced viral mRNAs
    542..775     -  misc_feature   RRE: The Rev response element (RRE) of HIV-1 allows for Rev-dependent mRNA export from the nucleus to the cytoplasm.
    950..1288    -  CDS            HIV-1 gag (fragment): gag protein from human immunodeficiency virus 1; gag
   1272..1397    -  misc_feature   HIV-1 Ψ: packaging signal of human immunodeficiency virus type 1
   1444..1624    -  LTR            5' LTR (truncated): truncated 5' long terminal repeat (LTR) from HIV-1
   1642..1841    -  promoter       CMV promoter: human cytomegalovirus (CMV) immediate early promoter
   1842..2221    -  enhancer       CMV enhancer: human cytomegalovirus immediate early enhancer
   2376..2428    +  misc_feature   bom (fragment): basis of mobility region from pBR322
   2487..2591    +  promoter       AmpR promoter: bla
   2592..3452    +  CDS            AmpR: β-lactamase; bla; confers resistance to ampicillin, carbenicillin, and related antibiotics
   3623..4211    +  rep_origin     ori: high-copy-number ColE1/pMB1/pBR322/pUC origin of replication
   4273..4453    -  LTR            5' LTR (truncated): truncated 5' long terminal repeat (LTR) from HIV-1
   4460..4960    -  CDS            nef (fragment): NEF_HV1LA - Experimental evidence at protein level: Swiss-Prot protein existence level 1. Extracellular Nef protein targets CD4(+) T-lymphocytes for apoptosis by interacting with CXCR4 surface receptors. From Human immunodeficiency virus type 1 group M subtype B (isolate Lai) (HIV-1).
   4972..5175    -  CDS            X (fragment): X_WHV1 - Experimental evidence at protein level: Swiss-Prot protein existence level 1. Multifunctional protein that plays a role in silencing host antiviral defenses and promoting viral transcription. Does not seem to be essential for HBV infection. May be directly involved in development of cirrhosis and liver cancer (hepatocellular carcinoma). Most of cytosolic activities involve modulation of cytosolic calcium. The effect on apoptosis is controversial depending on the cell types in which the studies have been conducted. May induce apoptosis by localizing in mitochondria and causing loss of
   5182..5585    -  misc_feature   WPRE: woodchuck hepatitis virus posttranscriptional regulatory element
   5589..6305    -  CDS            EGFP: EGFP is a basic (constitutively fluorescent) green fluorescent protein published in 1996, derived from Aequorea victoria. It is reported to be a rapidly-maturing weak dimer with moderate acid sensitivity.
   6306..6892    -  misc_feature   IRES2: internal ribosome entry site (IRES) of the encephalomyocarditis virus (EMCV)
   6912..7004    -  CDS            PDGFRβ TM domain (fragment): transmembrane domain from platelet derived growth factor receptor beta
   7149..7484    -  CDS            IL13 (fragment): IL13_HUMAN - Also known as NC30. Experimental evidence at protein level: Swiss-Prot protein existence level 1. Cytokine (PubMed:8096327, PubMed:8097324). Inhibits inflammatory cytokine production (PubMed:8096327). Synergizes with IL2 in regulating interferon-gamma synthesis (PubMed:8096327). May be critical in regulating inflammatory and immune responses (PubMed:8096327, PubMed:8097324). Positively regulates IL31RA expression in macrophages (By similarity). From Homo sapiens (Human).
   7485..7544    -  CDS            KV3A6_MOUSE (fragment): Experimental evidence at protein level: Swiss-Prot protein existence level 1. From Mus musculus (Mouse).
   7577..8755    -  promoter       EF-1α promoter: strong constitutive promoter for human elongation factor EF-1α
   8818..15      -  misc_feature   cPPT/CTS (across the origin): central polypurine tract and central termination sequence of HIV-1
>Addgene plasmid #240244 | pHIV-IL13-TetCoil | addgene full sequence | sequence record 479012 | Addgene NGS Result
CCTTTTCTTTTAAAATTGTGGATGAATACTGCCATTTGTCTGCAGAATTGGCGCACGCAGTGCCGATCCG
TTCACTAATCGAATGGATCTGTCTCTGTCTCTCTCTCCACCTTCTTCTTCTATTCCTTCGGGCCTGTCGG
GTCCCCTCGGGGTTGGGAGGTGGGTCTGAAACGATAATGGTGAATATCCCTGCCTAACTCTATTCACTAT
AGAAAGTACAGCAAAAACTATTCTTAAACCTACCAAGCCTCCTACTATCATTATGAATAATTTTATATAC
CACAGCCAATTTGTTATGTTAAACCAATTCCACAAACTTGCCCATTTATCTAATTCCAATAATTCTTGTT
CATTCTTTTCTTGCTGGTTTTGCGATTCTTCAATTAAGGAGTGTATTAAGCTTGTGTAATTGTTAATTTC
TCTGTCCCACTCCATCCAGGTCGTGTGATTCCAAATCTGTTCCAGAGATTTATTACTCCAACTAGCATTC
CAAGGCACAGCAGTGGTGCAAATGAGTTTTCCAGAGCAACCCCAAATCCCCAGGAGCTGTTGATCCTTTA
GGTATCTTTCCACAGCCAGGATTCTTGCCTGGAGCTGCTTGATGCCCCAGACTGTGAGTTGCAACAGATG
CTGTTGCGCCTCAATAGCCCTCAGCAAATTGTTCTGCTGCTGCACTATACCAGACAATAATTGTCTGGCC
TGTACCGTCAGCGTCATTGACGCTGCGCCCATAGTGCTTCCTGCTGCTCCCAAGAACCCAAGGAACAAAG
CTCCTATTCCCACTGCTCTTTTTTCTCTCTGCACCACTCTTCTCTTTGCCTTGGTGGGTGCTACTCCTAA
TGGTTCAATTTTTACTACTTTATATTTATATAATTCACTTCTCCAATTGTCCCTCATATCTCCTCCTCCA
GGTCTGAAGATCAGCGGCCGGCCGCTTGCTGTGCGGTGGTCTTACTTTTGTTTTGCTCTTCCTCTATCTT
GTCTAAAGCTTCCTTGGTGTCTTTTATCTCTATCCTTTGATGCACACAATAGAGGGTTGCTACTGTATTA
TATAATGATCTAAGTTCTTCTGATCCTGTCTGAAGGGATGGTTGTAGCTGTCCCAGTATTTGTCTACAGC
CTTCTGATGTTTCTAACAGGCCAGGATTAACTGCGAATCGTTCTAGCTCCCTGCTTGCCCATACTATATG
TTTTAATTTATATTTTTTCTTTCCCCCTGGCCTTAACCGAATTTTTTCCCATCGCGATCTAATTCTCCCC
CGCTTAATACTGACGCTCTCGCACCCATCTCTCTCCTTCTAGCCTCCGCTAGTCAAAATTTTTGGCGTAC
TCACCAGTCGCCGCCCCTCGCCTCTTGCCGTGCGCGCTTCAGCAAGCCGAGTCCTGCGTCGAGAGAGCTC
CTCTGGTTTCCCTTTCGCTTTCAAGTCCCTGTTCGGGCGCCACTGCTAGAGATTTTCCACACTGACTAAA
AGGGTCTGAGGGATCTCTAGTTACCAGAGTCACACAACAGACGGGCACACACTACTTGAAGCACTCAAGG
CAAGCTTTATTGAGGCTTAAGCAGTGGGTTCCCTAGTTAGCCAGAGAGCTCCCAGGCTCAGATCTGGTCT
AACCAGAGAGACCCAGTACAGGCAAAACGCGCTGCTTATATAGACCTCCCACCGTACACGCCTACCGCCC
ATTTGCGTCAATGGGGCGGAGTTGTTACGACATTTTGGAAAGTCCCGTTGATTTTGGTGCCAAAACAAAC
TCCCATTGACGTCAATGGGGTGGAGACTTGGAAATCCCCGTGAGTCAAACCGCTATCCACGCCCATTGAT
GTACTGCCAAAACCGCATCACCATGGTAATAGCGATGACTAATACGTAGATGTACTGCCAAGTAGGAAAG
TCCCATAAGGTCATGTACTGGGCATAATGCCAGGCGGGCCATTTACCGTCATTGACGTCAATAGGGGGCG
TACTTGGCATATGATACACTTGATGTACTGCCAAGTGGGCAGTTTACCGTAAATACTCCACCCATTGACG
TCAATGGAAAGTCCCTATTGGCGTTACTATGGGAACATACGTCATTATTGACGTCAATGGGCGGGGGTCG
TTGGGCGGTCAGCCAGGCGGGCCATTTACCGTAAGTTATGTAACGCGGAACTCCATATATGGGCTATGAA
CTAATGACCCCGTAATTGATTACTATTAATAACTAGTCAATAATCAATGTCAACGCGTATATCTGGCCCG
TACATCGCGAAGCAGCGCAAAACGCCTAACCCTAAGCAGATTCTTCATGCAATTGTCGGTCAAGCCTTGC
CTTGTTGTAGCTTAAATTTTGCTCGCGCACTACTCAGCGACCTCCAACACACAAGCAGGGAGCAGATACT
GGCTTAACTATGCGGCATCAGAGCAGATTGTACTGAGAGTGCACCATAGGGGATCGGGAGATCTCCCGAT
CCGTCGACGTCAGGTGGCACTTTTCGGGGAAATGTGCGCGGAACCCCTATTTGTTTATTTTTCTAAATAC
ATTCAAATATGTATCCGCTCATGAGACAATAACCCTGATAAATGCTTCAATAATATTGAAAAAGGAAGAG
TATGAGTATTCAACATTTCCGTGTCGCCCTTATTCCCTTTTTTGCGGCATTTTGCCTTCCTGTTTTTGCT
CACCCAGAAACGCTGGTGAAAGTAAAAGATGCTGAAGATCAGTTGGGTGCACGAGTGGGTTACATCGAAC
TGGATCTCAACAGCGGTAAGATCCTTGAGAGTTTTCGCCCCGAAGAACGTTTTCCAATGATGAGCACTTT
TAAAGTTCTGCTATGTGGCGCGGTATTATCCCGTATTGACGCCGGGCAAGAGCAACTCGGTCGCCGCATA
CACTATTCTCAGAATGACTTGGTTGAGTACTCACCAGTCACAGAAAAGCATCTTACGGATGGCATGACAG
TAAGAGAATTATGCAGTGCTGCCATAACCATGAGTGATAACACTGCGGCCAACTTACTTCTGACAACGAT
CGGAGGACCGAAGGAGCTAACCGCTTTTTTGCACAACATGGGGGATCATGTAACTCGCCTTGATCGTTGG
GAACCGGAGCTGAATGAAGCCATACCAAACGACGAGCGTGACACCACGATGCCTGTAGCAATGGCAACAA
CGTTGCGCAAACTATTAACTGGCGAACTACTTACTCTAGCTTCCCGGCAACAATTAATAGACTGGATGGA
GGCGGATAAAGTTGCAGGACCACTTCTGCGCTCGGCCCTTCCGGCTGGCTGGTTTATTGCTGATAAATCT
GGAGCCGGTGAGCGTGGGTCTCGCGGTATCATTGCAGCACTGGGGCCAGATGGTAAGCCCTCCCGTATCG
TAGTTATCTACACGACGGGGAGTCAGGCAACTATGGATGAACGAAATAGACAGATCGCTGAGATAGGTGC
CTCACTGATTAAGCATTGGTAACTGTCAGACCAAGTTTACTCATATATACTTTAGATTGATTTAAAACTT
CATTTTTAATTTAAAAGGATCTAGGTGAAGATCCTTTTTGATAATCTCATGACCAAAATCCCTTAACGTG
AGTTTTCGTTCCACTGAGCGTCAGACCCCGTAGAAAAGATCAAAGGATCTTCTTGAGATCCTTTTTTTCT
GCGCGTAATCTGCTGCTTGCAAACAAAAAAACCACCGCTACCAGCGGTGGTTTGTTTGCCGGATCAAGAG
CTACCAACTCTTTTTCCGAAGGTAACTGGCTTCAGCAGAGCGCAGATACCAAATACTGTTCTTCTAGTGT
AGCCGTAGTTAGGCCACCACTTCAAGAACTCTGTAGCACCGCCTACATACCTCGCTCTGCTAATCCTGTT
ACCAGTGGCTGCTGCCAGTGGCGATAAGTCGTGTCTTACCGGGTTGGACTCAAGACGATAGTTACCGGAT
AAGGCGCAGCGGTCGGGCTGAACGGGGGGTTCGTGCACACAGCCCAGCTTGGAGCGAACGACCTACACCG
AACTGAGATACCTACAGCGTGAGCTATGAGAAAGCGCCACGCTTCCCGAAGGGAGAAAGGCGGACAGGTA
TCCGGTAAGCGGCAGGGTCGGAACAGGAGAGCGCACGAGGGAGCTTCCAGGGGGAAACGCCTGGTATCTT
TATAGTCCTGTCGGGTTTCGCCACCTCTGACTTGAGCGTCGATTTTTGTGATGCTCGTCAGGGGGGCGGA
GCCTATGGAAAAACGCCAGCAACGCGGCCTTTTTACGGTTCCTGGCCTTTTGCTGGCCTTTTGCTCACAT
GCTGCTAGAGATTTTCCACACTGACTAAAAGGGTCTGAGGGATCTCTAGTTACCAGAGTCACACAACAGA
CGGGCACACACTACTTGAAGCACTCAAGGCAAGCTTTATTGAGGCTTAAGCAGTGGGTTCCCTAGTTAGC
CAGAGAGCTCCCAGGCTCAGATCTGGTCTAACCAGAGAGACCCAGTACAGTCCGGATGCAGCTCTCGGGC
CATGTGATGAAATGCTAGGCGGCTGTCAAACCTCCACTCTAATACTTCTCTCTCCGGGTCATCCATCCCA
TGCAGGCTCACAGGGTGTAACAAGCGGGTGTTCTCTCCTTCATTGGCTTCTTCTACCTTCTCTTGCTCAA
CTGGTACTAGCTTGTAGCACCATCCAAAGGTCAGTGGATATCTGATCCCTGGCCCTGGTGTGTAGTTCTG
CCAATCAGGGAAGTAGCCTTGTGTGTGGTAGATCCACAGATCAAGGATATCTTGTCTTCGTTGGGAGTGA
ATTAGCCCTTCCAGTCCCCCCTTTTCTTTTAAAAAGTGGCTAAGATCTACAGCTGCCTTGTAAGTCATTG
GTCTTAAAGGTACCTGAGGTGTGACTGGAAAACCCACCTCCTCCTCCTCTTGTGCTTCTAGCCAGGCACA
ATCAGCATTGGTAGCTGCTGTATTGCTACTTGTGATTGCTCCATGTTTTTCTAGGTCTCGATCGAGGTCG
ACGGTATCGATGCGGCCGCTTTACTTGCGGGGAGGCGGCCCAAAGGGAGATCCGACTCGTCGGAGGCCGA
AAGCGAAGACGCGGGAGAGGCCGCAGAACCGGCAGAAGGCCTCGGGAAGGGAGGTCCGCTGGATTGAGAG
CCGAAGGGACGTAGCAGAAGGACGTCCCGCGCAGGATCCAGTTGGCAACACAGGCGAGCAGCCATGGAAA
GGACGTCAGCTTCCCCGACAACACCACGGAATTATCAGTGCCCAGCAACCTAGCCCCTGTCCAGCAGCGG
GCAAGGCAGGCGGCGATGAGTTCTGCCGTGGCGATCGGGAGGGGGAAAGCGAAAGTCCCAGAAAGGAGTT
GACAGGTGGTGGCAATGCCCCAGCCAGTGGGGGTTGCGTCAGCAAACACAGAGCACACCACGCCACGTTG
ACGGACAACGGGCCACAACTCCTCATAAAGAGACAGCAACCAGGATTTATACAAGGAGGAGAAAACGAAA
GCCGTACGGGAAGCAATAGCATGATACAGAGGCATTAAAGCAGCATATCCACACAGCGTAAAAGGAGCAA
CATAGTTAAGAATATCAGTCAATCTTTCACAAATTTTGTAATCCAGAGGTTGATTTCACTTGTACAGCTC
GTCCATGCCGAGAGTGATCCCGGCGGCGGTCACGAACTCCAGCAGGACCATGTGATCGCGCTTCTCGTTG
GGGTCTTTGCTCAGGGCGGACTGGGTGCTCAGGTAGTGGTTGTCGGGCAGCAGCACGGGGCCGTCGCCGA
TGGGGGTGTTCTGCTGGTAGTGGTCGGCGAGCTGCACGCTGCCGTCCTCGATGTTGTGGCGGATCTTGAA
GTTCACCTTGATGCCGTTCTTCTGCTTGTCGGCCATGATATAGACGTTGTGGCTGTTGTAGTTGTACTCC
AGCTTGTGCCCCAGGATGTTGCCGTCCTCCTTGAAGTCGATGCCCTTCAGCTCGATGCGGTTCACCAGGG
TGTCGCCCTCGAACTTCACCTCGGCGCGGGTCTTGTAGTTGCCGTCGTCCTTGAAGAAGATGGTGCGCTC
CTGGACGTAGCCTTCGGGCATGGCGGACTTGAAGAAGTCGTGCTGCTTCATGTGGTCGGGGTAGCGGCTG
AAGCACTGCACGCCGTAGGTCAGGGTGGTCACGAGGGTGGGCCAGGGCACGGGCAGCTTGCCGGTGGTGC
AGATGAACTTCAGGGTCAGCTTGCCGTAGGTGGCATCGCCCTCGCCCTCGCCGGACACGCTGAACTTGTG
GCCGTTTACGTCGCCGTCCAGCTCGACCAGGATGGGCACCACCCCGGTGAACAGCTCCTCGCCCTTGCTC
ACCATGGTTGTGGCCATATTATCATCGTGTTTTTCAAAGGAAAACCACGTCCCCGTGGTTCGGGGGGCCT
AGACGTTTTTTTAACCTCGACTAAACACATGTAAAGCATGTGTACCGAGGCCCCAGATCAGATCCCATAC
AATGGGGTACCTTCTGGGCATCCTTCAGCCCCTTGTTGAATACGCTTGAGGAGAGCCATTTGACTCTTTC
CACAACTATCCAACTCACAACGTGGCACTGGGGTTGTGCCGCCTTTGCAGGTGTATCTTATACACGTGGC
TTTTGGCCGCAGAGGCACCTGTCGCCAGGTGGGGGGTTCCGCTGCCTGCAAAGGGTCGCTACAGACGTTG
TTTGTCTTCAAGAAGCTTCCAGAGGAACTGCTTCCTTCACGACATTCAACAGACCTTGCATTCCTTTGGC
GAGAGGGGAAAGACCCCTAGGAATGCTCGTCAAGAAGACAGGGCCAGGTTTCCGGGCCCTCACATTGCCA
AAAGACGGCAATATGGTGGAAAATAACATATAGACAAACGCACACCGGCCTTATTCCAAGCGGCTTCGGC
CAGTAACGTTAGGGGGGGGGGAGGGAGAGGGGCGGATCCTCAGAATTCTCAACGTGGCTTCTTCTGCCAA
AGCATGATGAGGATGATAAGGGAGATGATGGTGAGCACCACCAGGGCCAGGATGGCTGAGATCACCACCA
CCTTGCCAGCCCCTTGCTTGATAGCCGCCAGCTCCCACTTAATTGCCGCCAGCTCCTTTTTGATTGCTGC
AAGCTCTTGTTTTATCGCCGCCAACTCGCCGCTTCCACCTCCGCCGCTAGCAGCATAGTCCGGGACATCG
TAAGGATAGTTGAATCGCCCTTCTCGAAACAGTTTCTTCAAATGAAGCAGAAGGTCTTTGACAAACTGGG
CAACCTCGATTTTAGTGTCCCGTACATGCAAACTACTGAATTGTCCCGCGCTTACCTTGTGGGGACAGAA
ACCGGAAAGCATTCTTTGCGTTTTCTCGATGGCACTACAACCTGATACGTTGATGAGTGATTCCAACGCC
GCGCAATACATACCGGCAGTCAAGTTTATACTCCAAACCATTGAACCGTTGCAGAGAGGCGCCTTTTGGT
TCTGGGTGATGTTCACCAATTCCTCTATAAGCTCGCGAAGTGCTGTACTAGGGGGGACCGGACCACCCGT
ACTCCCGGGTACCCACAACAAAAGCACCCAAAGCAAGAGGGTGTCAGTTTCCATGGTGGCTCTAGAATAG
TTAACTCAGCGGCCGCTCACGACACCTGAAATGGAAGAAAAAAACTTTGAACCACTGTCTGAGGCTTGAG
AATGAACCAAGATCCAAACTCAAAAAGGGCAAATTCCAAGGAGAATTACATCAAGTGCCAAGCTGGCCTA
ACTTCAGTCTCCACCCACTCAGTGTGGGGAAACTCCATCGCATAAAACCCCTCCCCCCAACCTAAAGACG
ACGTACTCCAAAAGCTCGAGAACTAATCGAGGTGCCTGGACGGCGCCCGGTACTCCGTGGAGTCACATGA
AGCGACGGCTGAGGACGGAAAGGCCCTTTTCCTTTGTGTGGGTGACTCACCCGCCCGCTCTCCCGAGCGC
CGCGTCCTCCATTTTGAGCTCCCTGCAGCAGGGCCGGGAAGCGGCCATCTTTCCGCTCACGCAACTGGTG
CCGACCGGGCCAGCCTTGCCGCCCAGGGCGGGGCGATACACGGCGGCGCGAGGCCAGGCACCAGAGCAGG
CCGGCCAGCTTGAGACTACCCCCGTCCGATTCTCGGTGGCCGCGCTCGCAGGCCCCGCCTCGCCGAACAT
GTGCGCTGGGACGCACGGGCCCCGTCGCCGCCCGCGGCCCCAAAAACCGAAATACCAGTGTGCAGATCTT
GGCCCGCATTTACAAGACTATCTTGCCAGAAAAAAAGCGTCGCAGCAGGTCATCAAAAATTTTAAATGGC
TAGAGACTTATCGAAAGCAGCGAGACAGGCGCGAAGGTGCCACCAGATTCGCACGCGGCGGCCCCAGCGC
CCAGGCCAGGCCTCAACTCAAGCACGAGGCGAAGGGGCTCCTTAAGCGCAAGGCCTCGAACTCTCCCACC
CACTTCCAACCCGAAGCTCGGGATCAAGAATCACGTACTGCAGCCAGGTGGAAGTAATTCAAGGCACGCA
AGGGCCATAACCCGTAAAGAGGCCAGGCCCGCGGGAACCACACACGGCACTTACCTGTGTTCTGGCGGCA
AACCCGTTGCGAAAAAGAACGTTCACGGCGACTACTGCACTTATATACGGTTCTCCCCCACCCTCGGGAA
AAAGGCGGAGCCAGTACACGACATCACTTTCCCAGTTTACCCCGCGCCACCTTCTCTAGGCACCGGTTCA
ATTGCCGACCCCTCCCCCCAACTTCTCGGGGACTGTGGGCGATGTGCGCTCTGCCCACTGACGGGCACCG
GAGCCTCACGCTAGAGCGGGCCCGGTACTAACCAAACTGGATCTCTGCTGTCCCTGTAATAAACCCGAAA
ATTTTGAATTTTTGTAATTTGTTTTTGTAATTCTTTAGTTTGTATGTCTGTTGCTATTATGTCTACTATT
CTTTCCCCTGCACTGTACCCCCCAATCCCC
